>Addgene plasmid #233435 | XZ079 (PB)EF1a-CCR6-ADARdd-P2A-PuroR-IRES-ARRB2-MCP | addgene full sequence | sequence record 467441 | Addgene NGS Result
GAAGATCCTTTGATCTTTTCTACGGGGTCTGACGCTCAGTGGAACGAAAACTCACGTTAAGGGATTTTGG
TCATGAGATTATCAAAAAGGATCTTCACCTAGATCCTTTTAAATTAAAAATGAAGTTTTAAATCAATCTA
AAGTATATATGAGTAAACTTGGTCTGACAGTTACCAATGCTTAATCAGTGAGGCACCTATCTCAGCGATC
TGTCTATTTCGTTCATCCATAGTTGCCTGACTCCCCGTCGTGTAGATAACTACGATACGGGAGGGCTTAC
CATCTGGCCCCAGTGCTGCAATGATACCGCGAGACCCACGCTCACCGGCTCCAGATTTATCAGCAATAAA
CCAGCCAGCCGGAAGGGCCGAGCGCAGAAGTGGTCCTGCAACTTTATCCGCCTCCATCCAGTCTATTAAT
TGTTGCCGGGAAGCTAGAGTAAGTAGTTCGCCAGTTAATAGTTTGCGCAACGTTGTTGCCATTGCTACAG
GCATCGTGGTGTCACGCTCGTCGTTTGGTATGGCTTCATTCAGCTCCGGTTCCCAACGATCAAGGCGAGT
TACATGATCCCCCATGTTGTGCAAAAAAGCGGTTAGCTCCTTCGGTCCTCCGATCGTTGTCAGAAGTAAG
TTGGCCGCAGTGTTATCACTCATGGTTATGGCAGCACTGCATAATTCTCTTACTGTCATGCCATCCGTAA
GATGCTTTTCTGTGACTGGTGAGTACTCAACCAAGTCATTCTGAGAATAGTGTATGCGGCGACCGAGTTG
CTCTTGCCCGGCGTCAATACGGGATAATACCGCGCCACATAGCAGAACTTTAAAAGTGCTCATCATTGGA
AAACGTTCTTCGGGGCGAAAACTCTCAAGGATCTTACCGCTGTTGAGATCCAGTTCGATGTAACCCACTC
GTGCACCCAACTGATCTTCAGCATCTTTTACTTTCACCAGCGTTTCTGGGTGAGCAAAAACAGGAAGGCA
AAATGCCGCAAAAAAGGGAATAAGGGCGACACGGAAATGTTGAATACTCATACTCTTCCTTTTTCAATAT
TATTGAAGCATTTATCAGGGTTATTGTCTCATGAGCGGATACATATTTGAATGTATTTAGAAAAATAAAC
AAATAGGGGTTCCGCGCACATTTCCCCGAAAAGTGCCACCTAAATTGTAAGCGTTAATATTTTGTTAAAA
TTCGCGTTAAATTTTTGTTAAATCAGCTCATTTTTTAACCAATAGGCCGAAATCGGCAAAATCCCTTATA
AATCAAAAGAATAGACCGAGATAGGGT
[37 nt withheld, positions 1288-1324]
AAAGAACGTGGACTCCAACGTCAAAGG
[49 nt withheld, positions 1352-1400]
T
[91 nt withheld, positions 1402-1492]
G
[124 nt withheld, positions 1494-1617]
CCCATTCGCCATTCAGGCTGCGCAACTGTTGGGAAGGGCGATCGGTGCGGGCCTCTTCGCTATTACGCCA
GCTGGCGAAAGGGGGATGTGCTGCAAGGCGATTAAGTTGGGTAACGCCAGGGTTTTCCCAGTCACGACGT
TGTAAAACGACGGCCAGTGAGCGCGCCTCGTTCATTCACGTTTTTGAACCCGTGGAGGACGGGCAGACTC
GCGGTGCAAATGTGTTTTACAGCGTGATGGAGCAGATGAAGATGCTCGACACGCTGCAGAACACGCAGCT
AGATTAACCCTAGAAAGATAATCATATTGTGACGTACGTTAAAGATAATCATGTGTAAAATTGACGCATG
TGTTTTATCGGTCTGTATATCGAGGTTTATTTATTAATTTGAATAGATATTAAGTTTTATTATATTTACA
CTTACATACTAATAATAAATTCAACAAACAATTTATTTATGTTTATTTATTTATTAAAAAAAACAAAAAC
TCAAAATTTCTTCTATAAAGTAACAAAACTTTTATGAGGGACAGCCCCCCCCCAAAGCCCCCAGGGATGT
AATTACGTCCCTCCCCCGCTAGGGGGCAGCAGCGAGCCGCCCGGGGCTCCGCTCCGGTCCGGCGCTCCCC
CCGCATCCCCGAGCCGGCAGCGTGCGGGGACAGCCCGGGCACGGGGAAGGTGGCACGGGATCGCTTTCCT
CTGAACGCTTCTCGCTGCTCTTTGAGCCTGCAGACACCTGGGGGGATACGGGGAAAAGGCCTCCACGGCC
ACTAGTTTCGCACGATTGCACCTTGGGAGCCTTAACCGCTTTTGAATGTCCGTCTTAGTTAATCCCTAAT
TGAACGCTCCAAAAGGTGACTTCCAATAGGGATTTATTCCTTTTAAAATTAACGGCATAATCGTGCCGCC
GAATGCAACCTCGATCGAGCCGGGCTCCGGTGCCCGTCAGTGGGCAGAGCGCACATCGCCCACAGTCCCC
GAGAAGTTGGGGGGAGGGGTCGGCAATTGAACCGGTGCCTAGAGAAGGTGGCGCGGGGTAAACTGGGAAA
GTGATGTCGTGTACTGGCTCCGCCTTTTTCCCGAGGGTGGGGGAGAACCGTATATAAGTGCAGTAGTCGC
CGTGAACGTTCTTTTTCGCAACGGGTTTGCCGCCAGAACACAGGTAAGTGCCGTGTGTGGTTCCCGCGGG
CCTGGCCTCTTTACGGGTTATGGCCCTTGCGTGCCTTGAATTACTTCCACCTGGCTGCAGTACGTGATTC
TTGATCCCGAGCTTCGGGTTGGAAGTGGGTGGGAGAGTTCGAGGCCTTGCGCTTAAGGAGCCCCTTCGCC
TCGTGCTTGAGTTGAGGCCTGGCCTGGGCGCTGGGGCCGCCGCGTGCGAATCTGGTGGCACCTTCGCGCC
TGTCTCGCTGCTTTCGATAAGTCTCTAGCCATTTAAAATTTTTGATGACCTGCTGCGACGCTTTTTTTCT
GGCAAGATAGTCTTGTAAATGCGGGCCAAGATCTGCACACTGGTATTTCGGTTTTTGGGGCCGCGGGCGG
CGACGGGGCCCGTGCGTCCCAGCGCACATGTTCGGCGAGGCGGGGCCTGCGAGCGCGGCCACCGAGAATC
GGACGGGGGTAGTCTCAAGCTGGCCGGCCTGCTCTGGTGCCTGGCCTCGCGCCGCCGTGTATCGCCCCGC
CCTGGGCGGCAAGGCTGGCCCGGTCGGCACCAGTTGCGTGAGCGGAAAGATGGCCGCTTCCCGGCCCTGC
TGCAGGGAGCTCAAAATGGAGGACGCGGCGCTCGGGAGAGCGGGCGGGTGAGTCACCCACACAAAGGAAA
AGGGCCTTTCCGTCCTCAGCCGTCGCTTCATGTGACTCCACGGAGTACCGGGCGCCGTCCAGGCACCTCG
ATTAGTTCTCGAGCTTTTGGAGTACGTCGTCTTTAGGTTGGGGGGAGGGGTTTTATGCGATGGAGTTTCC
CCACACTGAGTGGGTGGAGACTGAAGTTAGGCCAGCTTGGCACTTGATGTAATTCTCCTTGGAATTTGCC
CTTTTTGAGTTTGGATCTTGGTTCATTCTCAAGCCTCAGACAGTGGTTCAAAGTTTTTTTCTTCCATTTC
AGGTGTCGTGAATCTAGAAGCCACCATGAAGACGATCATCGCCCTGAGCTACATCTTCTGCCTGGTATTC
GCCGACTACAAGGACGATGATGACGCCAGCATCGATATGAGCGGAGAGAGCATGAACTTCAGTGATGTGT
TCGATTCCAGTGAGGACTACTTCGTGTCCGTCAATACATCCTACTACAGCGTAGATTCTGAGATGCTGCT
TTGCTCCCTGCAGGAGGTGCGCCAGTTCTCCCGACTCTTCGTTCCCATCGCGTATTCACTCATCTGCGTC
TTTGGCCTCCTGGGGAATATCTTGGTAGTCATCACATTTGCTTTTTATAAAAAGGCCAGATCCATGACAG
ACGTCTACCTGCTTAATATGGCCATTGCAGACATCCTGTTCGTCCTGACGCTCCCATTCTGGGCTGTGAG
TCACGCTACCGGGGCCTGGGTGTTCAGTAATGCAACCTGCAAGCTGTTGAAGGGAATTTATGCCATCAAC
TTTAATTGCGGTATGCTGCTGCTGACTTGCATAAGTATGGACAGATACATCGCCATAGTACAGGCAACAA
AATCCTTCAGACTGAGGTCTCGAACGCTCCCTAGGTCTAAAATCATTTGTCTTGTTGTATGGGGCTTGAG
CGTGATTATTTCCAGCAGTACTTTCGTGTTTAACCAGAAGTACAACACGCAGGGCAGCGATGTGTGTGAG
CCCAAGTACCAGACGGTATCTGAGCCTATCAGGTGGAAGCTGTTGATGCTGGGTTTGGAATTGCTGTTCG
GCTTTTTTATCCCACTCATGTTTATGATTTTTTGTTATACCTTCATCGTGAAGACCCTGGTCCAGGCACA
AAACTCTAAGCGACACAAGGCCATCCGGGTAATCATCGCTGTTGTGCTGGTATTTCTGGCTTGCCAGATC
CCTCATAATATGGTCCTTCTGGTAACGGCAGCCAACCTGGGCAAAATGAATCGCTCATGTCAGTCAGAAA
AGCTTATCGGGTACACCAAAACGGTTACGGAGGTTCTGGCGTTCCTGCATTGTTGCCTTAACCCTGTGCT
GTACGCATTTATAGGTCAGAAGTTTCGAAACTACTTCCTGAAGATTCTCAAAGACCTCTGGTGTGTAAGA
AGAAAGTATAAAAGTAGTGGATTTTCATGCGCAGGACGCTACTCCGAAAACATTTCCAGACAGACCAGTG
AGACGGCCGATAACGATAACGCCTCCTCCTTTACCATGACCGGTGGACGCACCCCACCCAGCCTGGGTCC
CCAAGATGAGTCCTGCACCACCGCCAGCTCCTCCCTGGCCAAGGACACTTCATCGGGTACCGGTGCTTTG
CACTTGGATCAAACGCCATCTCGCCAGCCTATTCCCAGTGAGGGTCTTCAGCTGCATTTACCGCAGGTTT
TAGCTGACGCTGTCTCACGCCTGGTCCTGGGTAAGTTTGGTGACCTGACCGACAACTTCTCCTCCCCTCA
CGCTCGCAGAAAAGTGCTGGCTGGAGTCGTCATGACAACAGGCACAGATGTTAAAGATGCCAAGGTGATA
AGTGTTTCTACAGGAACAAAATGTATTAATGGTGAATACATGAGTGATCGTGGCCTTGCATTAAATGACT
GCCATGCAGAAATAATATCTCGGAGATCCTTGCTCAGATTTCTTTATACACAACTTGAGCTTTACTTAAA
TAACAAAGATGATCAAAAAAGATCCATCTTTCAGAAATCAGAGCGAGGGGGGTTTAGGCTGAAGGAGAAT
GTCCAGTTTCATCTGTACATCAGCACCTCTCCCTGTGGAGATGCCAGAATCTTCTCACCACATGAGCCAA
TCCTGGAAGAACCAGCAGATAGACACCCAAATCGTAAAGCAAGAGGACAGCTACGGACCAAAATAGAGTC
TGGTCAGGGGACGATTCCAGTGCGCTCCAATGCGAGCATCCAAGCGTGGGACGGGGTGCTGCAAGGGGAG
CGGCTGCTCACCATGTCCTGCAGTGACAAGATTGCACGCTGGAACGTGGTGGGCATCCAGGGATCCCTGC
TCAGCATTTTCGTGGAGCCCATTTACTTCTCGAGCATCATCCTGGGCAGCCTTTACCACGGGGACCACCT
TTCCAGGGCCATGTACCAGCGGATCTCCAACATAGAGGACCTGCCACCTCTCTACACCCTCAACAAGCCT
TTGCTCAGTGGCATCAGCAATGCAGAAGCACGGCAGCCAGGGAAGGCCCCCAACTTCAGTGTCAACTGGA
CGGTAGGCGACTCCGCTATTGAGGTCATCAACGCCACGACTGGGAAGGATGAGCTGGGCCGCGCGTCCCG
CCTGTGTAAGCACGCGTTGTACTGTCGCTGGATGCGTGTGCACGGCAAGGTTCCCTCCCACTTACTACGC
TCCAAGATTACCAAACCCAACGTGTACCATGAGTCCAAGCTGGCGGCAAAGGAGTACCAGGCCGCCAAGG
CGCGTCTGTTCACAGCCTTCATCAAGGCGGGGCTGGGGGCCTGGGTGGAGAAGCCCACCGAGCAGGACCA
GTTCTCACTCACGCCCGAAGGTCGGGGGAGTTTGCTTACCTGTGGCGATGTCGAGGAGAATCCAGGGCCC
AAGCTTATGACCGAGTACAAGCCCACGGTGCGCCTCGCCACCCGCGACGACGTCCCCAGGGCCGTACGCA
CCCTCGCCGCCGCGTTCGCCGACTACCCCGCCACGCGCCACACCGTCGATCCGGACCGCCACATCGAGCG
GGTCACCGAGCTGCAAGAACTCTTCCTCACGCGCGTCGGGCTCGACATCGGCAAGGTGTGGGTCGCGGAC
GACGGCGCCGCCGTGGCGGTCTGGACCACGCCGGAGAGCGTCGAAGCGGGGGCGGTGTTCGCCGAGATCG
GCCCGCGCATGGCCGAGTTGAGCGGTTCCCGGCTGGCCGCGCAGCAACAGATGGAAGGCCTCCTGGCGCC
GCACCGGCCCAAGGAGCCCGCGTGGTTCCTGGCCACCGTCGGAGTCTCGCCCGACCACCAGGGCAAGGGT
CTGGGCAGCGCCGTCGTGCTCCCCGGAGTGGAGGCGGCCGAGCGCGCCGGGGTGCCCGCCTTCCTGGAGA
CCTCCGCGCCCCGCAACCTCCCCTTCTACGAGCGGCTCGGCTTCACCGTCACCGCCGACGTCGAGGTGCC
CGAAGGACCGCGCACCTGGTGCATGACCCGCAAGCCCGGTGCCTGATAGCCCCTCTCCCTCCCCCCCCCC
TAACGTTACTGGCCGAAGCCGCTTGGAATAAGGCCGGTGTGCGTTTGTCTATATGTTATTTTCCACCATA
TTGCCGTCTTTTGGCAATGTGAGGGCCCGGAAACCTGGCCCTGTCTTCTTGACGAGCATTCCTAGGGGTC
TTTCCCCTCTCGCCAAAGGAATGCAAGGTCTGTTGAATGTCGTGAAGGAAGCAGTTCCTCTGGAAGCTTC
TTGAAGACAAACAACGTCTGTAGCGACCCTTTGCAGGCAGCGGAACCCCCCACCTGGCGACAGGTGCCTC
TGCGGCCAAAAGCCACGTGTATAAGATACACCTGCAAAGGCGGCACAACCCCAGTGCCACGTTGTGAGTT
GGATAGTTGTGGAAAGAGTCAAATGGCTCTCCTCAAGCGTATTCAACAAGGGGCTGAAGGATGCCCAGAA
GGTACCCCATTGTATGGGATCTGATCTGGGGCCTCGGTACACATGCTTTACATGTGTTTAGTCGAGGTTA
AAAAAACGTCTAGGCCCCCCGAACCACGGGGACGTGGTTTTCCTTTGAAAAACACGATGATAATATGGCC
ACAACCATGGGGGAGAAACCCGGGACCAGGGTCTTCAAGAAGTCGAGCCCTAACTGCAAGCTCACCGTGT
ACTTGGGCAAGCGGGACTTCGTAGATCACCTGGACAAAGTGGACCCTGTAGATGGCGTGGTGCTTGTGGA
CCCTGACTACCTGAAGGACCGCAAAGTGTTTGTGACCCTCACCTGCGCCTTCCGCTATGGCCGTGAAGAC
CTGGATGTGCTGGGCTTGTCCTTCCGCAAAGACCTGTTCATCGCCACCTACCAGGCCTTCCCCCCGGTGC
CCAACCCACCCCGGCCCCCCACCCGCCTGCAGGACCGGCTGCTGAGGAAGCTGGGCCAGCATGCCCACCC
CTTCTTCTTCACCATACCCCAGAATCTTCCATGCTCCGTCACACTGCAGCCAGGCCCAGAGGATACAGGA
AAGGCCTGCGGCGTAGACTTTGAGATTCGAGCCTTCTGTGCTAAATCACTAGAAGAGAAAAGCCACAAAA
GGAACTCTGTGCGGCTGGTGATCCGAAAGGTGCAGTTCGCCCCGGAGAAACCCGGCCCCCAGCCTTCAGC
CGAAACCACACGCCACTTCCTCATGTCTGACCGGTCCCTGCACCTCGAGGCTTCCCTGGACAAGGAGCTG
TACTACCATGGGGAGCCCCTCAATGTAAATGTCCACGTCACCAACAACTCCACCAAGACCGTCAAGAAGA
TCAAAGTCTCTGTGAGACAGTACGCCGACATCTGCCTCTTCAGCACCGCCCAGTACAAGTGTCCTGTGGC
TCAACTCGAACAAGATGACCAGGTATCTCCCAGCTCCACATTCTGTAAGGTGTACACCATAACCCCACTG
CTCAGCGACAACCGGGAGAAGCGGGGTCTCGCCCTGGATGGGAAACTCAAGCACGAGGACACCAACCTGG
CTTCCAGCACCATCGTGAAGGAGGGTGCCAACAAGGAGGTGCTGGGAATCCTGGTGTCCTACAGGGTCAA
GGTGAAGCTGGTGGTGTCTCGAGGCGGGGATGTCTCTGTGGAGCTGCCTTTTGTTCTTATGCACCCCAAG
CCCCACGACCACATCCCCCTCCCCAGACCCCAGTCAGCCGCTCCGGAGACAGATGTCCCTGTGGACACCA
ACCTCATTGAATTTGATACCAACTATGCCACAGATGATGACATTGTGTTTGAGGACTTTGCCCGGCTTCG
GCTGAAGGGGATGAAGGATGACGACTATGATGATCAACTCTGCGGCGGTGGTAGCGCTATGGCGAGCAAC
TTTACGCAATTTGTGTTGGTTGACAATGGTGGCACCGGAGACGTAACTGTTGCGCCGAGCAATTTTGCGA
ACGGGATTGCAGAATGGATAAGTAGTAACAGCCGGAGTCAGGCATATAAAGTCACATGCTCAGTTCGCCA
AAGTTCCGCACAGAACCGAAAATATACCATAAAGGTAGAAGTGCCAAAAGGGGCGTGGCGATCTTATCTT
AATATGGAGCTTACGATCCCAATCTTTGCGACTAATTCAGACTGCGAGCTGATTGTCAAGGCCATGCAAG
GTCTTTTGAAAGACGGTAACCCGATTCCCTCTGCGATCGCCGCCAACTCAGGAATATATGGTGGCGGAAC
CGGTGGCGGGTCCATGGCCTCCAATTTTACACAGTTTGTGCTCGTGGACAACGGCGGCACTGGAGACGTC
ACAGTAGCTCCAAGTAACTTTGCGAATGGGATAGCCGAGTGGATCTCTTCCAATTCAAGATCACAAGCCT
ATAAGGTGACTTGTAGTGTACGCCAATCTAGTGCCCAGAACCGGAAGTATACCATTAAAGTGGAGGTCCC
CAAAGGTGCATGGCGCTCATACTTGAATATGGAATTGACGATTCCGATATTTGCGACCAATAGCGACTGC
GAGCTTATTGTAAAAGCCATGCAAGGACTTCTGAAAGATGGCAACCCGATACCTTCCGCAATCGCTGCGA
ATAGCGGAATTTACTAAGAATTCCTCGAGCTAGAGCTCGCTGATCAGCCTCGACTGTGCCTTCTAGTTGC
CAGCCATCTGTTGTTTGCCCCTCCCCCGTGCCTTCCTTGACCCTGGAAGGTGCCACTCCCACTGTCCTTT
CCTAATAAAATGAGGAAATTGCATCGCATTGTCTGAGTAGGTGTCATTCTATTCTGGGGGGTGGGGTGGG
GCAGGACAGCAAGGGGGAGGATTGGGAAGACAATAGCAGGCATGCTGGGGACGACGTCAGGTGGCACTTT
TCGATATCTATAACAAGAAAATATATATATAATAAGTTATCACGTAAGTAGAACATGAAATAACAATATA
ATTATCGTATGAGTTAAATCTTAAAAGTCACGTAAAAGATAATCATGCGTCATTTTGACTCACGCGGTCG
TTATAGTTCAAAATCAGTGACACTTACCGCATTGACAAGCACGCCTCACGGGAGCTCCAAGCGGCGACTG
AGATGTCCTAAATGCACAGCGACGGATTCGCGCTATTTAGAAAGAGAGAGCAATATTTCAAGAATGCATG
CGTCAATTTTACGCAGACTATCTTTCTAGGGTTAATCTAGCTGCATCAGGATCATATCGTCGGGTCTTTT
TTCCGGCTCAGTCATCGCCCAAGCTGGCGCTATCTGGGCATCGGGGAGGAAGAAGCCCGTGCCTTTTCCC
GCGAGGTTGAAGCGGCATGGAAAGAGTTTGCCGAGGATGACTGCTGCTGCATTGACGTTGAGCGAAAACG
CACGTTTACCATGATGATTCGGGAAGGTGTGGCCATGCACGCCTTTAACGGTGAACTGTTCGTTCAGGCC
ACCTGGGATACCAGTTCGTCGCGGCTTTTCCGGACACAGTTCCGGATGGTCAGCCCGAAGCGCATCAGCA
ACCCGAACAATACCGGCGACAGCCGGAACTGCCGTGCCGGTGTGCAGATTAATGACAGCGGTGCGGCGCT
GGGATATTACGTCAGCGAGGACGGGTATCCTGGCTGGATGCCGCAGAAATGGACATGGATACCCCGTGAG
TTACCCGGCGGGCGCGCTTGGCGTAATCATGGTCATAGCTGTTTCCTGTGTGAAATTGTTATCCGCTCAC
AATTCCACACAACATACGAGCCGGAAGCATAAAGTGTAAAGCCTGGGGTGCCTAATGAGTGAGCTAACTC
ACATTAATTGCGTTGCGCTCACTGCCCGCTTTCCAGTCGGGAAACCTGTCGTGCCAGCTGCATTAATGAA
TCGGCCAACGCGCGGGGAGAGGCGGTTTGCGTATTGGGCGCTCTTCCGCTTCCTCGCTCACTGACTCGCT
GCGCTCGGTCGTTCGGCTGCGGCGAGCGGTATCAGCTCACTCAAAGGCGGTAATACGGTTATCCACAGAA
TCAGGGGATAACGCAGGAAAGAACATGTGAGCAAAAGGCCAGCAAAAGGCCAGGAACCGTAAAAAGGCCG
CGTTGCTGGCGTTTTTCCATAGGCTCCGCCCCCCTGACGAGCATCACAAAAATCGACGCTCAAGTCAGAG
GTGGCGAAACCCGACAGGACTATAAAGATACCAGGCGTTTCCCCCTGGAAGCTCCCTCGTGCGCTCTCCT
GTTCCGACCCTGCCGCTTACCGGATACCTGTCCGCCTTTCTCCCTTCGGGAAGCGTGGCGCTTTCTCATA
GCTCACGCTGTAGGTATCTCAGTTCGGTGTAGGTCGTTCGCTCCAAGCTGGGCTGTGTGCACGAACCCCC
CGTTCAGCCCGACCGCTGCGCCTTATCCGGTAACTATCGTCTTGAGTCCAACCCGGTAAGACACGACTTA
TCGCCACTGGCAGCAGCCACTGGTAACAGGATTAGCAGAGCGAGGTATGTAGGCGGTGCTACAGAGTTCT
TGAAGTGGTGGCCTAACTACGGCTACACTAGAAGAACAGTATTTGGTATCTGCGCTCTGCTGAAGCCAGT
TACCTTCGGAAAAAGAGTTGGTAGCTCTTGATCCGGCAAACAAACCACCGCTGGTAGCGGTGGTTTTTTT
GTTTGCAAGCAGCAGATTACGCGCAGAAAAAAAGGATCTCAA
Features (pLannotate 1.2.2; 20 found; start..end, strand, type, name):
    171..1031    -  CDS            AmpR: β-lactamase; bla; confers resistance to ampicillin, carbenicillin, and related antibiotics
   1032..1136    -  promoter       AmpR promoter: bla
   1189..1617    -  rep_origin     f1 ori (sequence partly withheld): f1 bacteriophage origin of replication; arrow indicates direction of (+) strand synthesis
   1622..1777    -  CDS            lacZα (fragment): LacZα fragment of β-galactosidase; lacZ fragment
   1779..1898    +  CDS            B (fragment): PORTL_LAMBD - Experimental evidence at protein level: Swiss-Prot protein existence level 1. Forms the portal vertex of the capsid (PubMed:6228056, PubMed:6232391). This portal plays critical roles in head assembly, genome packaging, neck/tail attachment, and genome ejection (Probable). The portal protein multimerizes as a single ring-shaped homododecamer arranged around a central channel (PubMed:6232391). Binds to the terminase subunits to form the packaging machine (PubMed:7799432). From Escherichia phage lambda (Bacteriophage lambda).
   2550..3728    +  promoter       EF-1α promoter: strong constitutive promoter for human elongation factor EF-1α
   3824..4945    +  CDS            CCR6: CCR6_HUMAN - Also known as CKRL3, CMKBR6, GPR29, STRL22. Experimental evidence at protein level: Swiss-Prot protein existence level 1. Receptor for the C-C type chemokine CCL20 (PubMed:9169459). Binds to CCL20 and subsequently transduces a signal by increasing the intracellular calcium ion levels (PubMed:20068036). Although CCL20 is its major ligand it can also act as a receptor for non-chemokine ligands such as beta-defensins (PubMed:25585877). Binds to defensin DEFB1 leading to increase in intracellular calcium ions and cAMP levels. Its binding to DEFB1 is essential for the function of DEFB1
   4955..5032    +  CDS            AVPR2 (fragment): V2R_PIG - Experimental evidence at transcript level: Swiss-Prot protein existence level 2. Receptor for arginine vasopressin. The activity of this receptor is mediated by G proteins which activate adenylate cyclase (PubMed:8393786). Involved in renal water reabsorption (By similarity). From Sus scrofa (Pig).
   5045..6253    +  CDS            Adarb1 (fragment): RED1_RAT - Also known as Red1. Experimental evidence at protein level: Swiss-Prot protein existence level 1. Catalyzes the hydrolytic deamination of adenosine to inosine in double-stranded RNA (dsRNA) referred to as A-to-I RNA editing. This may affect gene expression and function in a number of ways that include mRNA translation by changing codons and hence the amino acid sequence of proteins; pre-mRNA splicing by altering splice site recognition sequences; RNA stability by changing sequences involved in nuclease recognition; genetic stability in the case of RNA virus genomes by changing seque
   6314..6913    +  CDS            PuroR (fragment): puromycin N-acetyltransferase; pac from Streptomyces; confers resistance to puromycin
   6917..7503    +  misc_feature   IRES2: internal ribosome entry site (IRES) of the encephalomyocarditis virus (EMCV)
   7504..8730    +  CDS            ARRB2: ARRB2_HUMAN - Also known as ARB2, ARR2. Experimental evidence at protein level: Swiss-Prot protein existence level 1. Functions in regulating agonist-mediated G-protein coupled receptor (GPCR) signaling by mediating both receptor desensitization and resensitization processes. During homologous desensitization, beta- arrestins bind to the GPRK-phosphorylated receptor and sterically preclude its coupling to the cognate G-protein; the binding appears to require additional receptor determinants exposed only in the active receptor conformation. The beta-arrestins target many receptors for internali
   9121..9471    +  CDS            CAPSD_BPMS2 (fragment): Experimental evidence at protein level: Swiss-Prot protein existence level 1. Acts as a translational repressor of viral replicase synthesis late in infection. This latter function is the result of capsid protein interaction with an RNA hairpin which contains the replicase ribosome-binding site. From Escherichia phage MS2 (Bacteriophage MS2).
   9511..9718    +  polyA_signal   bGH poly(A) signal: bovine growth hormone polyadenylation signal
  10058..10525   +  CDS            B (fragment): PORTL_LAMBD - Experimental evidence at protein level: Swiss-Prot protein existence level 1. Forms the portal vertex of the capsid (PubMed:6228056, PubMed:6232391). This portal plays critical roles in head assembly, genome packaging, neck/tail attachment, and genome ejection (Probable). The portal protein multimerizes as a single ring-shaped homododecamer arranged around a central channel (PubMed:6232391). Binds to the terminase subunits to form the packaging machine (PubMed:7799432). From Escherichia phage lambda (Bacteriophage lambda).
  10561..10583   -  protein_bind   lac operator (fragment): The lac repressor binds to the lac operator to inhibit transcription in E. coli. This inhibition can be relieved by adding lactose or isopropyl-β-D-thiogalactopyranoside (IPTG). lac repressor encoded by lacI
  10587..10617   -  promoter       lac promoter: promoter for the E. coli lac operon
  10632..10653   -  protein_bind   CAP binding site: CAP binding activates transcription in the presence of cAMP. E. coli catabolite activator protein
  10666..10758   -  CDS            lacI (fragment): lac repressor; lacI; The lac repressor binds to the lac operator to inhibit transcription in E. coli. This inhibition can be relieved by adding lactose or isopropyl-β-D-thiogalactopyranoside (IPTG).
  10941..11529   -  rep_origin     ori: high-copy-number ColE1/pMB1/pBR322/pUC origin of replication
