[The description below was written by a language model from this plasmid's Addgene catalogue record and pLannotate feature annotations shown in this document.]
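Description:
XZ079 (PB)EF1a-CCR6-ADARdd-P2A-PuroR-IRES-ARRB2-MCP is an 11.5 kb PiggyBac donor plasmid for mammalian expression, designed so that its cargo can be integrated into the host genome by PiggyBac transposase supplied separately. In bacteria it is maintained through a ColE1/pUC-type origin and selected with ampicillin via AmpR. An f1 origin and remnants of a lacZα/lac promoter cloning region are also present. Although the annotated origin is a high-copy type, the catalogue lists the plasmid as low copy. The automated feature table does not label the PiggyBac terminal repeats. It does show short fragments matching a phage lambda gene on either side of the expression cassette, which are probably spacer or stuffer sequence.

The payload is a single EF-1α promoter-driven bicistronic transcript ending in a bGH polyadenylation signal. The first open reading frame encodes human chemokine receptor CCR6 fused to a short vasopressin V2 receptor tail fragment, an element commonly used to strengthen β-arrestin recruitment. This is followed by the ADAR2 deaminase domain carrying the E488Q and T501A mutations. A P2A peptide, given in the construct name but not annotated, links this fusion to puromycin N-acetyltransferase, so stable integrants can be selected with puromycin. An EMCV IRES then drives translation of human β-arrestin 2 fused to tandem MS2 coat protein, of which only one copy is annotated.

Together these parts form a post-transcriptional synthetic receptor. Ligand activation of CCR6 should recruit ARRB2-MCP, presumably bringing an MS2 hairpin-bearing reporter RNA close to the receptor-tethered deaminase for A-to-I editing. That reporter is not carried on this plasmid.
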