Addgene plasmid #233435: XZ079 (PB)EF1a-CCR6-ADARdd-P2A-PuroR-IRES-ARRB2-MCP
Purpose: PiggyBac donor plasmid with CCR6-V2-ADAR2dd(E488Q,T501A) and ARRB2-tdMCP separated by EMCV IRES
Depositing lab: Xiaojing Gao. Depositing organization: Stanford University. Publication: Post-transcriptional modular synthetic receptors. Zhang X, Mille-Fragoso LS, Kaseniit KE, Lee AP, Zhang M, Call CC, Hu Y, Xie Y, Gao XJ. Nat Chem Biol. 2025 Mar 28. doi: 10.1038/s41589-025-01872-w. PubMed 40155716.
Backbone
  Vector backbone: PiggyBac vector
  Vector type: Mammalian Expression
  Selectable markers: Puromycin
Growth in bacteria
  Bacterial resistance: Ampicillin, 100 μg/mL
  Growth temperature: 30°C
  Growth strain: NEB Stable
  Copy number: Low Copy
Gene/Insert
  Gene/Insert name: CCR6-ADARdd-P2A-PuroR-IRES-ARRB2-MCP
  Species: Synthetic
  Mutation: E488Q, T501A on ADAR2dd
  Promoter: EF1a
  Cloning method: Gibson Cloning
Terms and licenses: Academic/Nonprofit Terms; Industry Terms: Not Available to Industry
Depositor comments: https://benchling.com/s/seq-gdcaVPe6CDjsYw77dIkZ?m=slm-M9ggkDupVcl8VqQXuRSw for annotated sequence file. Please visit https://doi.org/10.1101/2024.05.03.592453 for bioRxiv preprint.
How to cite: XZ079 (PB)EF1a-CCR6-ADARdd-P2A-PuroR-IRES-ARRB2-MCP was a gift from Xiaojing Gao (Addgene plasmid # 233435 ; http://n2t.net/addgene:233435 ; RRID:Addgene_233435)
